Addgene plasmid #16044: pBS/KS-mId2sp
Depositing lab: Robert Benezra. Depositing organization: Memorial Sloan-Kettering Cancer Center. Publication: Expression patterns of Id1, Id2, and Id3 are highly related but distinct from that of Id4 during mouse embryogenesis. Jen Y, Manova K, Benezra R. Dev Dyn. 1996 Nov . 207(3):235-52. 10.1002/(SICI)1097-0177(199611)207:3<235::AID-AJA1>3.0.CO;2-I PubMed 8922523.
Backbone
  Vector backbone: pBluescript KS-
  Backbone manufacturer: Stratagene
  Backbone size w/o insert (bp): 3000
  Vector type: Bacterial Expression
Growth in bacteria
  Bacterial resistance: Ampicillin, 100 μg/mL
  Growth temperature: 37°C
  Growth strain: DH5alpha
  Copy number: High Copy
Gene/Insert
  Gene/Insert name: Id2
  Species: M. musculus (mouse)
  Insert size (bp): 195
  Mutation: cDNA nucleotides 1-195
  Entrez Gene: Id2 (a.k.a. Idb2, bHLHb26)
  Cloning method: Restriction Enzyme; 5′ cloning site EcoRI (not destroyed); 3′ cloning site BamHI (not destroyed)
  Sequencing primers: 5′ T3; 3′ T7
Terms and licenses: Academic/Nonprofit Terms; Industry Terms: Not Available to Industry
How to cite: pBS/KS-mId2sp was a gift from Robert Benezra (Addgene plasmid # 16044 ; http://n2t.net/addgene:16044 ; RRID:Addgene_16044)
