[The description below was written by a language model from this plasmid's Addgene catalogue record.]
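Description:
pBS/KS-mId2sp is a small bacterial cloning plasmid built on the Stratagene pBluescript KS- phagemid backbone (about 3 kb). It carries a 195 bp fragment of the mouse Id2 cDNA, recorded as cDNA nucleotides 1–195. Id2 (also known as Idb2 or bHLHb26) encodes a member of the Id family of helix-loop-helix proteins, which act as inhibitors of DNA binding and differentiation. The fragment was inserted by restriction cloning between EcoRI at the 5′ end and BamHI at the 3′ end. Both sites are preserved, so the insert can be excised again. The plasmid is maintained at high copy number in E. coli under ampicillin selection. No feature table is provided, so the individual backbone elements are not itemised in the record. pBluescript vectors generally combine a pUC-type origin, an f1 origin for single-stranded DNA rescue, and a polylinker set within a lacZα fragment.

The insert is sequenced with T3 and T7 primers, consistent with the opposing T3 and T7 phage RNA polymerase promoters that flank the pBluescript polylinker. This layout allows in vitro transcription of either strand of a cloned fragment, giving sense or antisense RNA depending on which promoter is used. The record does not state a purpose, and although the vector type is listed as bacterial expression, a short partial cDNA is unlikely to be meant for protein production. The associated study compared the expression patterns of Id1, Id2, Id3 and Id4 during mouse embryogenesis, and the "sp" suffix may denote a gene-specific probe. The plasmid therefore most plausibly serves as a template for Id2-specific riboprobes for in situ hybridisation or similar transcript detection.
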