>Addgene plasmid #16044 | pBS/KS-mId2sp | addgene partial sequence | sequence record 22406 | T7 5'-TAATACGACTCACTATAGGG-3'
CGGCCGCTCTAGACTAGTGGATCCATGCTGCTCGTAGGAGGAGAGACCGGGAGGGAGCCGCCACAGGGGG
CTGAGCTGACTGCGCGGCACCAGGCTCGGTTCAGAATGAAGCGCGAGCCGGGCGGGGCGTCTTTTATGTG
CACTCGCCCTGGCCGCTCAATCGGGCATCCCTGAATTGCCATTGGTGGAAGGGCTCCCGTCCATCATACC
AGGCGAATTCGATATCAAGCTTATCGATACCGTCGACCTCGAGGGGGGGCCCGGTACCAGCTTTTGTTCC
CTTTAGTGAGGGTTAATTTCGAGCTTGGCGTAATCATGGTCATAGCTGTTTCCTGTGTGAAATTGTTATC
CGCTCACAATTCCACACAACATACGAGCCGGAAGCATAAAGTGTAAAGCCTGGGGTGCCTAATGAGTGAG
CTAACTCACATTAATTGCGTTGCGCTCACTGCCCGCTTTCCAGTCGGGAAACCTGTCGTGCCAGCTGCAT
TAATGAATCGGCCAACGCGCGGGGAGAGGCGGTTTGCGTATTGGGCGCTCTTCCGCTTCCTCGCTCACTG
ACTCGCTGCGCTCGGTCGTTCGGCTGCGGCGAGCGGTATCAGCTCACTCAAAGGCGGTAATACGGTTATC
CACAGAATCAGGGGATAACGCANGAAAGAACATGTGAGCAAAAGGCCAGCAAAAGGCCAGGAACCGTAAA
AGGCCGCGTTGCTGGCGTTTTTCATAGGCTCCGCCCCCCTGACGAGCATCACAAAATCGACGC
